>Addgene plasmid #103268 | LSB-hsa-miR-15b-3p | depositor full sequence | sequence record 195585 | Full Sequence
AATTGAGGGGATAACGCAGGAAAGAACATGTGAGCAAAAGGCCAGCAAAAGGCCAGGAACCGTAAAAAGG
CCGCGTTGCTGGCGTTTTTCCATAGGCTCCGCCCCCCTGACGAGCATCACAAAAATCGACGCTCAAGTCA
GAGGTGGCGAAACCCGACAGGACTATAAAGATACCAGGCGTTTCCCCCTGGAAGCTCCCTCGTGCGCTCT
CCTGTTCCGACCCTGCCGCTTACCGGATACCTGTCCGCCTTTCTCCCTTCGGGAAGCGTGGCGCTTTCTC
ATAGCTCACGCTGTAGGTATCTCAGTTCGGTGTAGGTCGTTCGCTCCAAGCTGGGCTGTGTGCACGAACC
CCCCGTTCAGCCCGACCGCTGCGCCTTATCCGGTAACTATCGTCTTGAGTCCAACCCGGTAAGACACGAC
TTATCGCCACTGGCAGCAGCCACTGGTAACAGGATTAGCAGAGCGAGGTATGTAGGCGGTGCTACAGAGT
TCTTGAAGTGGTGGCCTAACTACGGCTACACTAGAAGAACAGTATTTGGTATCTGCGCTCTGCTGAAGCC
AGTTACCTTCGGAAAAAGAGTTGGTAGCTCTTGATCCGGCAAACAAACCACCGCTGGTAGCGGTGGTTTT
TTTGTTTGCAAGCAGCAGATTACGCGCAGAAAAAAAGGATCTCAAGAAGATCCTTTGATCTTTTCTACGG
GGTCTGACGCTCAGTGGAACGAAAACTCACGTTAAGGGATTTTGGTCATGAGATTATCAAAAAGGATCTT
CACCTAGATCCTTTTAAATTAAAAATGAAGTTTTAAATCAATCTAAAGTATATATGAGTAAACTTGGTCT
GACAGTTACCAATGCTTAATCAGTGAGGCACCTATCTCAGCGATCTGTCTATTTCGTTCATCCATAGTTG
CCTGACTCCCCGTCGTGTAGATAACTACGATACGGGAGGGCTTACCATCTGGCCCCAGTGCTGCAATGAT
ACCGCGAGAACCACGCTCACCGGCTCCAGATTTATCAGCAATAAACCAGCCAGCCGGAAGGGCCGAGCGC
AGAAGTGGTCCTGCAACTTTATCCGCCTCCATCCAGTCTATTAATTGTTGCCGGGAAGCTAGAGTAAGTA
GTTCGCCAGTTAATAGTTTGCGCAACGTTGTTGCCATTGCTACAGGCATCGTGGTGTCACGCTCGTCGTT
TGGTATGGCTTCATTCAGCTCCGGTTCCCAACGATCAAGGCGAGTTACATGATCCCCCATGTTGTGCAAA
AAAGCGGTTAGCTCCTTCGGTCCTCCGATCGTTGTCAGAAGTAAGTTGGCCGCAGTGTTATCACTCATGG
TTATGGCAGCACTGCATAATTCTCTTACTGTCATGCCATCCGTAAGATGCTTTTCTGTGACTGGTGAGTA
CTCAACCAAGTCATTCTGAGAATAGTGTATGCGGCGACCGAGTTGCTCTTGCCCGGCGTCAATACGGGAT
AATACCGCGCCACATAGCAGAACTTTAAAAGTGCTCATCATTGGAAAACGTTCTTCGGGGCGAAAACTCT
CAAGGATCTTACCGCTGTTGAGATCCAGTTCGATGTAACCCACTCGTGCACCCAACTGATCTTCAGCATC
TTTTACTTTCACCAGCGTTTCTGGGTGAGCAAAAACAGGAAGGCAAAATGCCGCAAAAAAGGGAATAAGG
GCGACACGGAAATGTTGAATACTCATACTCTTCCTTTTTCAATATTATTGAAGCATTTATCAGGGTTATT
GTCTCATGAGCGGATACATATTTGAATGTAGCTCCGAATTTCTCGAGGGCTTGTCGACGACGGCGGTCTC
CGTCGTCAGGATCATGAATTCGACCCGCCTGCCACCATGACCGAGTACAAGCCCACGGTGCGCCTCGCCA
CCCGCGACGACGTCCCCCGGGCCGTACGCACCCTCGCCGCCGCGTTCGCCGACTACCCCGCCACGCGCCA
CACCGTCGACCCGGACCGCCACATCGAGCGGGTCACCGAGCTGCAAGAACTCTTCCTCACGCGCGTCGGG
CTCGACATCGGCAAGGTGTGGGTCGCGGACGACGGCGCCGCGGTGGCGGTCTGGACCACGCCGGAGAGCG
TCGAAGCGGGGGCGGTGTTCGCCGAGATCGGCCCGCGCATGGCCGAGTTGAGCGGTTCCCGGCTGGCCGC
GCAGCAACAGATGGAAGGCCTCCTGGCGCCGCACCGGCCCAAGGAGCCCGCGTGGTTCCTGGCCACCGTC
GGCGTCTCGCCCGACCACCAGGGCAAGGGTCTGGGCAGCGCCGTCGTGCTCCCCGGAGTGGAGGCGGCCG
AGCGCGCCGGGGTGCCCGCCTTCCTGGAGACATCCGCGCCCCGCAACCTCCCCTTCTACGAGCGGCTCGG
CTTCACCGTCACCGCCGACGTCGAGGTGCCCGAAGGACCGCGCACCTGGTGCATGACCCGCAAGCCCGGT
GCCTGATACGCGTGAATTCACTCCTCAGGTGCAGGCTGCCTATCAGAAGGTGGTGGCTGGTGTGGCCAAT
GCCCTGGCTCACAAATACCACTGAGATCTTTTTCCCTCTGCCAAAAATTATGGGGACATCATGAAGCCCC
TTGAGCATCTGACTTCTGGCTAATAAAGGAAATTTATTTTCATTGCAATAGTGTGTTGGAATTTTTTGTG
TCTCTCACTCGGAAGGACATATGGGAGGGCAAATCATTTAAAACATCAGAATGAGTATTTGGTTTAGAGT
TTGGCAACATATGCCCATATGCTGGCTGCCATGAACAAAGGTTGGCTATAAAGAGGTCATCAGTATATGA
AACAGCCCCCTGCTGTCCATTCCTTATTCCATAGAAAAGCCTTGACTTGAGGTTAGATTTTTTTTATATT
TTGTTTTGTGTTATTTTTTTCTTTAACATCCCTAAAATTTTCCTTACATGTTTTACTAGCCAGATTTTTC
CTCCTCTCCTGACTACTCCCAGTCATAGCTGTCCCTCTTCTCTTATGGAGATCCCTCGACCTGCAGCCCA
AGCTTGAATTCTCTAGAATTACCCTGTTATCCCTATGCTTGGTTTACCGAGCTCTTATTGGTTTTCAAAC
TTCATTGACTGTGCCCAACGCGCCTGGGAGCTCACGGGGACAGCCCCCCCCCAAAGCCCCCAGGGATGTA
ATTACGTCCCTCCCCCGCTAGGGGGCAGCAGCGAGCCGCCCGGGGCTCCGCTCCGGTCCGGCGCTCCCCC
CGCATCCCCGAGCCGGCAGCGTGCGGGGACAGCCCGGGCACGGGGAAGGTGGCACGGGATCGCTTTCCTC
TGAACGCTTCTCGCTGCTCTTTGAGCCTGCAGACACCTGGGGGGATACGGGGAAAAAGCTAGGCTGAAAG
ACCGGTTCTTAGAATGACACGCGCCTGGGAGCTCACGGGGACAGCCCCCCCCCAAAGCCCCCAGGGATGT
AATTACGTCCCTCCCCCGCTAGGGGGCAGCAGCGAGCCGCCCGGGGCTCCGCTCCGGTCCGGCGCTCCCC
CCGCATCCCCGAGCCGGCAGCGTGCGGGGACAGCCCGGGCACGGGGAAGGTGGCACGGGATCGCTTTCCT
CTGAACGCTTCTCGCTGCTCTTTGAGCCTGCAGACACCTGGGGGGATACGGGGAAAAAGCTAACTTCTGA
GACGACAACTTTGTATAGAAAAGTTGGCTCCGAATTCGCCCTTGACAGCAGAGATCCAGTTTGGTTAATT
AATTGGCTCCGGTGCCCGTCAGTGGGCAGAGCGCACATCGCCCACAGTCCCCGAGAAGTTGTGGGGAGGG
GTCGGCAATTGAACCGGTGCCTAGAGAAGGTGGCGCGGGGTAAACTGGGAAAGTGATGTCGTGTACTGGC
TCCGCCTTTTTCCCGAGGGTGGGGGAGAACCGTATATAAGTGCAGTAGTCGCCGTGAACGTTCTTTTTCG
CAACGGGTTTGCCGCCAGAACACAGGTAAGTGCCGTGTGTGGTTCCCGCGGGCCTGGCCTCTTTACGGGT
TATGGCCCTTGCGTGCCTTGAATTACTTCCACCTGGCTGCAGTACGTGATTCTTGATCCCGAGCTTCGGG
TTGGAAGTGGGTGGGAGAGTTCGAGGCCTTGCGCTTAAGGAGCCCCTTCGCCTCGTGCTTGAGTTGAGGC
CTGGCCTGGGCGCTGGGGCCGCCGCGTGCGAATCTGGTGGCACCTTCGCGCCTGTCTCGCTGCTTTCGAT
AAGTCTCTAGCCATTTAAAATTTTTGATGACCTGCTGCGACGCTTTTTTTCTGGCAAGATAGTCTTGTAA
ATGCGGGCCAAGATCTGCACACTGGTATTTCGGTTTTTGGGGCCGCGGGCGGCGACGGGGCCCGTGCGTC
CCAGCGCACATGTTCGGCGAGGCGGGGCCTGCGAGCGCGGCCACCGAGAATCGGACGGGGGTAGTCTCAA
GCTGGCCGGCCTGCTCTGGTGCCTGGCCTCGCGCCGCCGTGTATCGCCCCGCCCTGGGCGGCAAGGCTGG
CCCGGTCGGCACCAGTTGCGTGAGCGGAAAGATGGCCGCTTCCCGGCCCTGCTGCAGGGAGCTCAAAATG
GAGGACGCGGCGCTCGGGAGAGCGGGCGGGTGAGTCACCCACACAAAGGAAAAGGGCCTTTCCGTCCTCA
GCCGTCGCTTCATGTGACTCCACGGAGTACCGGGCGCCGTCCAGGCACCTCGATTAGTTCTCGAGCTTTT
GGAGTACGTCGTCTTTAGGTTGGGGGGAGGGGTTTTATGCGATGGAGTTTCCCCACACTGAGTGGGTGGA
GACTGAAGTTAGGCCAGCTTGGCACTTGATGTAATTCTCCTTGGAATTTGCCCTTTTTGAGTTTGGATCT
TGGTTCATTCTCAAGCCTCAGACAGTGGTTCAAAGTTTTTTTCTTCCATTTCAGGTGTCGTGAGAAGGGC
GAATTCGACCCAAGTTTGTACAAAAAAGCAGGCTGGATCCAGGTGCCACCATGGTGAGCGAGCTGATTAA
GGAGAACATGCACATGAAGCTGTACATGGAGGGCACCGTGAACAACCACCACTTCAAGTGCACATCCGAG
GGCGAAGGCAAGCCCTACGAGGGCACCCAGACCATGAGAATCAAGGCGGTCGAGGGCGGCCCTCTCCCCT
TCGCCTTCGACATCCTGGCTACCAGCTTCATGTACGGCAGCAAAACCTTCATCAACCACACCCAGGGCAT
CCCCGACTTCTTTAAGCAGTCCTTCCCCGAGGGCTTCACATGGGAGAGAGTCACCACATACGAAGATGGG
GGCGTGCTGACCGCTACCCAGGACACCAGCCTCCAGGACGGCTGCCTCATCTACAACGTCAAGATCAGAG
GGGTGAACTTCCCATCCAACGGCCCTGTGATGCAGAAGAAAACACTCGGCTGGGAGGCCTCCACCGAGAC
ACTGTACCCCGCTGACGGCGGCCTGGAAGGCAGAGCCGACATGGCCCTGAAGCTCGTGGGCGGGGGCCAC
CTGATCTGCAACCTTAAGACCACATACAGATCCAAGAAACCCGCTAAGAACCTCAAGATGCCCGGCGTCT
ACTATGTGGACAGGAGACTGGAAAGAATCAAGGAGGCCGACAAAGAGACATACGTCGAGCAGCACGAGGT
GGCTGTGGCCAGATACTGCGACCTCCCTAGCAAACTGGGGCACAAACTTAATTGAGAATTCTACCACCCA
GCTTTCTTGTACAAAGTGGTACGTCTCAAGACCAGAGGTCTCTGCTTATGGATACTAGAGCAGCAAATAA
TGATTCGTAGAGCAGCAAATAATGATTCGTAGAGCAGCAAATAATGATTCGTAGAGCAGCAAATAATGAT
TCGCAACCAGAAGAGACCTGTGCTTCACTCCTCAGGTGCAGGCTGCCTATCAGAAGGTGGTGGCTGGTGT
GGCCAATGCCCTGGCTCACAAATACCACTGAGATCTTTTTCCCTCTGCCAAAAATTATGGGGACATCATG
AAGCCCCTTGAGCATCTGACTTCTGGCTAATAAAGGAAATTTATTTTCATTGCAATAGTGTGTTGGAATT
TTTTGTGTCTCTCACTCGGAAGGACATATGGGAGGGCAAATCATTTAAAACATCAGAATGAGTATTTGGT
TTAGAGTTTGGCAACATATGCCCATATGCTGGCTGCCATGAACAAAGGTTGGCTATAAAGAGGTCATCAG
TATATGAAACAGCCCCCTGCTGTCCATTCCTTATTCCATAGAAAAGCCTTGACTTGAGGTTAGATTTTTT
TTATATTTTGTTTTGTGTTATTTTTTTCTTTAACATCCCTAAAATTTTCCTTACATGTTTTACTAGCCAG
ATTTTTCCTCCTCTCCTGACTACTCCCAGTCATAGCTGTCCCTCTTCTCTTATGGAGATCCCGAGCGGTG
CGTTTTTATGCTTGTAGTATTGTATAATGTTTTTAAGATCCAAGCTTCTGACCTCTTCTCTTCCTCCCAC
AGGGCCTCGAGACAATTGCATCGATGGTACCAGTGAAAGTCTGCAATGAATTCGAGTTGGCGCGCCTGTC
ATTCTAAATCTCTCTTTCAGCCTAAAGCTTTTTCCCCGTATCCCCCCAGGTGTCTGCAGGCTCAAAGAGC
AGCGAGAAGCGTTCAGAGGAAAGCGATCCCGTGCCACCTTCCCCGTGCCCGGGCTGTCCCCGCACGCTGC
CGGCTCGGGGATGCGGGGGGAGCGCCGGACCGGAGCGGAGCCCCGGGCGGCTCGCTGCTGCCCCCTAGCG
GGGGAGGGACGTAATTACATCCCTGGGGGCTTTGGGAGGGGGCTGTCCCCGTGAGCTCCCAGGCGCGCCT
GTCATTCTAAATCTCTCTTTCAGCCTAAAGCTTTTTCCCCGTATCCCCCCAGGTGTCTGCAGGCTCAAAG
AGCAGCGAGAAGCGTTCAGAGGAAAGCGATCCCGTGCCACCTTCCCCGTGCCCGGGCTGTCCCCGCACGC
TGCCGGCTCGGGGATGCGGGGGGAGCGCCGGACCGGAGCGGAGCCCCGGGCGGCTCGCTGCTGCCCCCTA
GCGGGGGAGGGACGTAATTACATCCCTGGGGGCTTTGGGGGGGGGCTGTCCCCGTGAGCTCCCAGGCGCG
CCAACTCGGTACCGTATCGATGTCGACGTTAACGCTAGTGATATCAACTTTGTATAGAAAAGTTGGCTCC
GAATTCGCCCTTGACAGCAGAGATCCAGTTTGGTTAATTAATTGGCTCCGGTGCCCGTCAGTGGGCAGAG
CGCACATCGCCCACAGTCCCCGAGAAGTTGTGGGGAGGGGTCGGCAATTGAACCGGTGCCTAGAGAAGGT
GGCGCGGGGTAAACTGGGAAAGTGATGTCGTGTACTGGCTCCGCCTTTTTCCCGAGGGTGGGGGAGAACC
GTATATAAGTGCAGTAGTCGCCGTGAACGTTCTTTTTCGCAACGGGTTTGCCGCCAGAACACAGGTAAGT
GCCGTGTGTGGTTCCCGCGGGCCTGGCCTCTTTACGGGTTATGGCCCTTGCGTGCCTTGAATTACTTCCA
CCTGGCTGCAGTACGTGATTCTTGATCCCGAGCTTCGGGTTGGAAGTGGGTGGGAGAGTTCGAGGCCTTG
CGCTTAAGGAGCCCCTTCGCCTCGTGCTTGAGTTGAGGCCTGGCCTGGGCGCTGGGGCCGCCGCGTGCGA
ATCTGGTGGCACCTTCGCGCCTGTCTCGCTGCTTTCGATAAGTCTCTAGCCATTTAAAATTTTTGATGAC
CTGCTGCGACGCTTTTTTTCTGGCAAGATAGTCTTGTAAATGCGGGCCAAGATCTGCACACTGGTATTTC
GGTTTTTGGGGCCGCGGGCGGCGACGGGGCCCGTGCGTCCCAGCGCACATGTTCGGCGAGGCGGGGCCTG
CGAGCGCGGCCACCGAGAATCGGACGGGGGTAGTCTCAAGCTGGCCGGCCTGCTCTGGTGCCTGGCCTCG
CGCCGCCGTGTATCGCCCCGCCCTGGGCGGCAAGGCTGGCCCGGTCGGCACCAGTTGCGTGAGCGGAAAG
ATGGCCGCTTCCCGGCCCTGCTGCAGGGAGCTCAAAATGGAGGACGCGGCGCTCGGGAGAGCGGGCGGGT
GAGTCACCCACACAAAGGAAAAGGGCCTTTCCGTCCTCAGCCGTCGCTTCATGTGACTCCACGGAGTACC
GGGCGCCGTCCAGGCACCTCGATTAGTTCTCGAGCTTTTGGAGTACGTCGTCTTTAGGTTGGGGGGAGGG
GTTTTATGCGATGGAGTTTCCCCACACTGAGTGGGTGGAGACTGAAGTTAGGCCAGCTTGGCACTTGATG
TAATTCTCCTTGGAATTTGCCCTTTTTGAGTTTGGATCTTGGTTCATTCTCAAGCCTCAGACAGTGGTTC
AAAGTTTTTTTCTTCCATTTCAGGTGTCGTGAGAAGGGCGAATTCGACCCAAGTTTGTACAAAAAAGCAG
GCTCGCCACCATGGTGAGCAAGGGCGAGGAGCTGTTCACCGGGGTGGTGCCCATCCTGGTCGAGCTGGAC
GGCGACGTAAACGGCCACAAGTTCAGCGTGAGGGGCGAGGGCGAGGGCGATGCCACCAACGGCAAGCTGA
CCCTGAAGTTCATCTGCACCACCGGCAAGCTGCCCGTGCCCTGGCCCACCCTCGTGACCACCCTGAGCCA
CGGCGTGCAGTGCTTCGCCCGCTACCCCGACCACATGAAGCAGCACGACTTCTTCAAGTCCGCCATGCCC
GAAGGCTACGTCCAGGAGCGCACCATCTTCTTCAAGGACGACGGCACCTACAAGACCCGCGCCGAGGTGA
AGTTCGAGGGCGACACCCTAGTGAACCGCATCGAGCTGAAGGGCGTCGACTTCAAGGAGGACGGCAACAT
CCTGGGGCACAAGCTGGAGTACAACTTCAACAGCCACAACATCTATATCATGGCCGTCAAGCAGAAGAAC
GGCATCAAGGTGAACTTCAAGATCCGCCACAACGTGGAGGACGGCAGCGTGCAGCTCGCCGACCACTACC
AGCAGAACACCCCCATCGGCGACGGCCCCGTGCTGCTGCCCGACAGCCACTACCTGAGCACCCAGTCCGT
GCTGAGCAAAGACCCCAACGAGAAGCGCGATCACATGGTCCTGCTGGAGTTCCGCACCGCCGCCGGGATC
ACTCTCGGCATGGACGAGCTGTACAAGTAATACCACCCAGCTTTCTTGTACAAAGTGGTACGCGTGAATT
CACTCCTCAGGTGCAGGCTGCCTATCAGAAGGTGGTGGCTGGTGTGGCCAATGCCCTGGCTCACAAATAC
CACTGAGATCTTTTTCCCTCTGCCAAAAATTATGGGGACATCATGAAGCCCCTTGAGCATCTGACTTCTG
GCTAATAAAGGAAATTTATTTTCATTGCAATAGTGTGTTGGAATTTTTTGTGTCTCTCACTCGGAAGGAC
ATATGGGAGGGCAAATCATTTAAAACATCAGAATGAGTATTTGGTTTAGAGTTTGGCAACATATGCCCAT
ATGCTGGCTGCCATGAACAAAGGTTGGCTATAAAGAGGTCATCAGTATATGAAACAGCCCCCTGCTGTCC
ATTCCTTATTCCATAGAAAAGCCTTGACTTGAGGTTAGATTTTTTTTATATTTTGTTTTGTGTTATTTTT
TTCTTTAACATCCCTAAAATTTTCCTTACATGTTTTACTAGCCAGATTTTTCCTCCTCTCCTGACTACTC
CCAGTCATAGCTGTCCCTCTTCTCTTATGGAGATCCCTCGACCTGCAGCCCAAGCTTGGCGTAATCATGG
TCATAGCTGTTTCCTGTGTGAAATTGTTATCCGCTCACAATTCCACACAACATACGAGCCGGAAGCATAA
AGTGTAAAGCCTGGGGTGCCTAATGAGTGAGCTAACTCACATTAATTGCGTTGCGCTCACTGCCCGCTTT
CCAGTCGGGAAACCTGTCGTGCCAGCGGATCGACAGTACTAAGCTTGGTCTAATACCCAATCTCTCGTCT
TATCCAGATGTTTTATACGCCTCTGGCCCGTGTCTCAAAATCTCTGATGTTACATTGCACAAGATAAAAT
AATATCATCATGAACAATAAAACTGTCTGCTTACATAAACAGTAATACAAGGGGTGTTATGAGCCATATT
CAACGGGAAACGTCGAGGCCGCGATTAAATTCCAACATGGATGCTGATTTATATGGGTATAAATGGGCTC
GCGATAATGTCGGGCAATCAGGTGCGACAATCTATCGCTTGTATGGGAAGCCCGATGCGCCAGAGTTGTT
TCTGAAACATGGCAAAGGTAGCGTTGCCAATGATGTTACAGATGAGATGGTCAGACTAAACTGGCTGACG
GAATTTATGCCTCTTCCGACCATCAAGCATTTTATCCGTACTCCTGATGATGCATGGTTACTCACCACTG
CGATCCCCGGAAAAACAGCATTCCAGGTATTAGAAGAATATCCTGATTCAGGTGAAAATATTGTTGATGC
GCTGGCAGTGTTCCTGCGCCGGTTGCATTCGATTCCTGTTTGTAATTGTCCTTTTAACAGCGATCGCGTA
TTTCGTCTCGCTCAGGCGCAATCACGAATGAATAACGGTTTGGTTGATGCGAGTGATTTTGATGACGAGC
GTAATGGCTGGCCTGTTGAACAAGTCTGGAAAGAAATGCATAAACTTTTGCCATTCTCACCGGATTCAGT
CGTCACTCATGGTGATTTCTCACTTGATAACCTTATTTTTGACGAGGGGAAATTAATAGGTTGTATTGAT
GTTGGACGAGTCGGAATCGCAGACCGATACCAGGATCTTGCCATCCTATGGAACTGCCTCGGTGAGTTTT
CTCCTTCATTACAGAAACGGCTTTTTCAAAAATATGGTATTGATAATCCTGATATGAATAAATTGCAGTT
TCATTTGATGCTCGATGAGTTTTTCTAATCAGAATTGGTTAATTGGTTGTAACACTGGCAGAGCATTACG
CTGACTTGACGGGACGGCGCAAGCTCATGACCAAAATCCCTTAACGTGAGTTACGCGTCGTTCCACTGAG
CGTCAGAGGTATCACTAGTATTACAGAGGTAAGTTATAACAGTCGCCTAACCC
Features (pLannotate 1.2.2; 28 found; start..end, strand, type, name):
     87..675     -  rep_origin     ori: high-copy-number ColE1/pMB1/pBR322/pUC origin of replication
    846..1706    -  CDS            AmpR: β-lactamase; bla; confers resistance to ampicillin, carbenicillin, and related antibiotics
   1707..1778    -  promoter       AmpR promoter: bla
   1857..2456    +  CDS            PuroR: puromycin N-acetyltransferase; pac from Streptomyces alboniger; confers resistance to puromycin
   2461..2541    +  CDS            HBB (fragment): HBB_PONPY - Experimental evidence at transcript level: Swiss-Prot protein existence level 2. Involved in oxygen transport from the lung to the various peripheral tissues. From Pongo pygmaeus (Bornean orangutan).
   2612..2667    +  polyA_signal   β-globin poly(A) signal: rabbit β-globin polyadenylation signal (Gil and Proudfoot, 1987)
   3646..3666    +  protein_bind   attB4: mutant version of attB; core recombination site for the Gateway® BP reaction BP Clonase™
   3734..3945    +  promoter       EF-1α core promoter: core promoter for human elongation factor EF-1α
   3946..4884    +  intron         EF-1α intron A: intron upstream of the start codon of human EF-1α
   4911..4931    +  protein_bind   attB1: mutant version of attB; core recombination site for the Gateway® BP reaction BP Clonase™
   4951..5646    +  CDS            mKate2: mKate2 is a basic (constitutively fluorescent) red fluorescent protein published in 2009, derived from Entacmaea quadricolor. It is reported to be a rapidly-maturing monomer with moderate acid sensitivity.
   5666..5690    -  protein_bind   attB2: mutant version of attB; recombination site for the Gateway® BP reaction BP Clonase™
   5834..5908    +  CDS            HBB (fragment): HBB_PONPY - Experimental evidence at transcript level: Swiss-Prot protein existence level 2. Involved in oxygen transport from the lung to the various peripheral tissues. From Pongo pygmaeus (Bornean orangutan).
   5979..6034    +  polyA_signal   β-globin poly(A) signal: rabbit β-globin polyadenylation signal (Gil and Proudfoot, 1987)
   6418..6443    +  misc_feature   SA: splice acceptor site
   7115..7135    +  protein_bind   attB4: mutant version of attB; core recombination site for the Gateway® BP reaction BP Clonase™
   7203..7414    +  promoter       EF-1α core promoter: core promoter for human elongation factor EF-1α
   7415..8353    +  intron         EF-1α intron A: intron upstream of the start codon of human EF-1α
   8380..8400    +  protein_bind   attB1: mutant version of attB; core recombination site for the Gateway® BP reaction BP Clonase™
   8411..9127    +  CDS            EBFP2: EBFP2 is a basic (constitutively fluorescent) blue fluorescent protein published in 2007, derived from Aequorea victoria. It is reported to be a rapidly-maturing monomer with moderate acid sensitivity.
   9135..9159    -  protein_bind   attB2: mutant version of attB; recombination site for the Gateway® BP reaction BP Clonase™
   9163..9243    +  CDS            HBB (fragment): HBB_PONPY - Experimental evidence at transcript level: Swiss-Prot protein existence level 2. Involved in oxygen transport from the lung to the various peripheral tissues. From Pongo pygmaeus (Bornean orangutan).
   9314..9369    +  polyA_signal   β-globin poly(A) signal: rabbit β-globin polyadenylation signal (Gil and Proudfoot, 1987)
   9752..9774    -  protein_bind   lac operator (fragment): The lac repressor binds to the lac operator to inhibit transcription in E. coli. This inhibition can be relieved by adding lactose or isopropyl-β-D-thiogalactopyranoside (IPTG). lac repressor encoded by lacI
   9778..9808    -  promoter       lac promoter: promoter for the E. coli lac operon
   9823..9844    -  protein_bind   CAP binding site: CAP binding activates transcription in the presence of cAMP. E. coli catabolite activator protein
   9857..9896    -  CDS            lacI (fragment): lac repressor; lacI; The lac repressor binds to the lac operator to inhibit transcription in E. coli. This inhibition can be relieved by adding lactose or isopropyl-β-D-thiogalactopyranoside (IPTG).
  10069..10878   +  CDS            KanR: aminoglycoside phosphotransferase; aph(3')-Ia; confers resistance to kanamycin in bacteria or G418 (Geneticin®) in eukaryotes
