[The description below was written by a language model from this plasmid's Addgene catalogue record and pLannotate feature annotations shown in this document.]
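Description:
LSB-hsa-miR-15b-3p is a mammalian expression plasmid from a synthetic-biology sensor series built on the Low Sensor Backbone (LSB), designed to report the activity of the human microRNA miR-15b-3p by fluorescence. It replicates in E. coli from a high-copy ColE1/pUC-type origin and carries both an ampicillin (β-lactamase) and a kanamycin (aminoglycoside phosphotransferase) resistance gene, so both antibiotics are used for selection. A puromycin N-acetyltransferase coding sequence followed by a rabbit β-globin polyadenylation signal provides a marker for selection in mammalian cells. No dedicated mammalian promoter for it is annotated in the feature table.

The payload consists of two parallel transcription units in the same orientation. Each is driven by the human EF-1α core promoter with its intron A and terminated by a β-globin poly(A) signal, and the attB4, attB1 and attB2 Gateway scars reflect modular assembly of promoter and coding parts. The first unit expresses the red fluorescent protein mKate2. According to the record, the miR-15b-3p target sequence lies in its 3' UTR, although the target itself is not annotated in the feature table. The second unit expresses the blue protein EBFP2 without a miRNA target and serves as an internal reference for plasmid dose and expression. When miR-15b-3p is active in transfected cells, the mKate2 transcript is repressed, so the drop in mKate2 relative to EBFP2 gives a ratiometric readout of miRNA activity.

The depositor notes that the repeated poly(A) elements make the plasmid inherently unstable. The depositor also reports small discrepancies from the deposited sequence, including short insertions flanking the puromycin coding region that do not impair puromycin selection.
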