Addgene plasmid #103268: LSB-hsa-miR-15b-3p
Purpose: Used to sense miRNA activity using fluorescence based tools. hsa-miR-15b-3p target in 3' UTR of of mKate. miRNA activity can be measured by the repression of mKate2 relative to EBFP2 fluorescent proteins . Plasmid is inherently unstable; please see Depositor Comments
Depositing lab: Ron Weiss. Depositing organization: Massachusetts Institute of Technology. Publication: A mixed antagonistic/synergistic miRNA repression model enables accurate predictions of multi-input miRNA sensor activity. Gam JJ, Babb J, Weiss R. Nat Commun. 2018 Jun 22;9(1):2430. doi: 10.1038/s41467-018-04575-0. PubMed 29934631.
Backbone
  Vector backbone: Low Sensor Backbone (LSB)
  Vector type: Mammalian Expression, Synthetic Biology
Growth in bacteria
  Bacterial resistance: Ampicillin and Kanamycin, 100 & 50 μg/mL
  Growth temperature: 30°C
  Growth strain: NEB Stable
  Copy number: High Copy
Gene/Insert
  Gene/Insert name: hsa-miR-15b-3p target
  Species: H. sapiens (human)
  Entrez Gene: MIR15B (a.k.a. MIRN15B, hsa-mir-15b, miR-15b)
  Promoter: EF-1a
  Cloning method: Gibson Cloning
Terms and licenses: Academic/Nonprofit Terms; Industry Terms: Not Available to Industry
Depositor comments: Please note that this plasmid is inherently unstable due to a repeating poly A element. We recommend performing a diagnostic digest on multiple colonies upon receipt. The depositors would like to note the presence of several discrepancies between the depositor sequence and physical plasmid sequence. In particular, the sequences upstream and downstream of the puromycin coding region have 10 bp insertions which do not affect the ability to perform puromycin selection. The sequences for those regions within the physical plasmids are as follows: Upstream of Puro: GAATTCGACCGCCTGTCTCAAGGTGCCACC; Downstream of Puro: GCTTTGAGACTACGCGTGAATTCACTCCTC.
How to cite: LSB-hsa-miR-15b-3p was a gift from Ron Weiss (Addgene plasmid # 103268 ; http://n2t.net/addgene:103268 ; RRID:Addgene_103268)
