>Addgene plasmid #103268 | LSB-hsa-miR-15b-3p | depositor partial sequence | sequence record 195586 | hsa-miR-15b-3p target
TAGAGCAGCAAATAATGATTCG
