>Addgene plasmid #103268 | LSB-hsa-miR-15b-3p | addgene partial sequence | sequence record 270177 | mKate2-F 5'-ACCCGCTAAGAACCTCAAGA-3'
CAAGGAGGCCGACAAAGAGACATACGTCGAGCAGCACGAGGTGGCTGTGGCCAGATACTGCGACCTCCCT
AGCAAACTGGGGCACAAACTTAATTGAGAATTCTACCACCCAGCTTTCTTGTACAAAGTGGTACGTCTCA
AGACCAGAGGTCTCTGCTTATGGATACTAGAGCAGCAAATAATGATTCGTAGAGCAGCAAATAATGATTC
GTAGAGCAGCAAATAATGATTCGTAGAGCAGCAAATAATGATTCGCAACCAGAAGAGACCTGTGCTTCAC
TCCTCAGGTGCAGGCTGCCTATCAGAAGGTGGTGGCTGGTGTGGCCAATGCCCTGGCTCACAAATACCAC
TGAGATCTTTTTCCCTCTGCCAAAAATTATGGGGACATCATGAAGCCCCTTGAGCATCTGACTTCTGGCT
AATAAAGGAAATTTATTTTCATTGCAATAGTGTGTTGGAATTTTTTGTGTCTCTCACTCGGAAGGACATA
TGGGAGGGCAAATCATTTAAAACATCAGAATGAGTATTTGGTTTAGAGTTTGGCAACATATGCCCATATG
CTGGCTGCCATGAACAAAGGTTGGCTATAAAGAGGTCATCAGTATATGAAACAGCCCCCTGCTGTCCATT
CCTTA
